>Addgene plasmid #73421 | pETM6-4F2-mCherry | depositor full sequence | sequence record 135321 | Full Sequence
TAGGAATTGTGAGCGGATAACAATTCCCCTCTAGAAATAATTTTGTTTAACTTTAAGAAGGAGATATACA
TATGGTTTCAAAAGGCGAAGAAGACAACATGGCGATTATCAAGGAATTTATGCGTTTCAAGGTCCACATG
GAAGGCAGCGTCAATGGTCACGAATTTGAAATTGAAGGCGAAGGTGAAGGCCGTCCGTATGAAGGCACCC
AGACGGCAAAACTGAAGGTCACCAAAGGCGGTCCGCTGCCGTTTGCTTGGGATATTCTGTCACCGCAATT
CATGTATGGTTCGAAAGCGTACGTTAAGCATCCGGCCGATATCCCGGACTATCTGAAACTGTCCTTTCCG
GAAGGCTTCAAATGGGAACGTGTTATGAACTTCGAAGATGGCGGTGTGGTTACCGTCACGCAGGATAGCT
CTCTGCAAGACGGTGAATTTATTTATAAAGTGAAGCTGCGCGGCACCAATTTCCCGAGCGATGGTCCGGT
TATGCAGAAAAAGACGATGGGCTGGGAAGCGAGTTCCGAACGTATGTACCCGGAAGACGGTGCCCTGAAA
GGCGAAATCAAGCAGCGCCTGAAACTGAAGGATGGCGGTCACTATGACGCAGAAGTGAAAACCACGTACA
AGGCTAAAAAGCCGGTCCAACTGCCGGGTGCATACAACGTGAACATCAAGCTGGATATCACCAGCCATAA
CGAAGACTATACGATCGTTGAACAGTACGAACGTGCAGAAGGCCGCCACTCTACCGGCGGTATGGATGAA
CTGTACAAATAAGGTACCCTCGAGTCTGGTAAAGAAACCGCTGCTGCGAAATTTGAACGCCAGCACATGG
ACTCGTCTACTAGTCGCAGCTTAATTAACCTAAACTGCTGCCACCGCTGAGCAATAACTAGCATAACCCC
TTGGGGCCTCTAAACGGGTCTTGAGGGGTTTTTTGCTAGCGAAAGGAGGAGTCGACTATATCCGGATTGG
CGAATGGG
[124 nt withheld, positions 989-1112]
C
[91 nt withheld, positions 1114-1204]
A
[49 nt withheld, positions 1206-1254]
CCTTTGACGTTGGAGTCCACGTTCTTT
[37 nt withheld, positions 1282-1318]
ACCCTATCTCGGTCTATTCTTTTGATTTATAAGGGATTTTGCCGATTTCGGCCTATTGGTTAAAAAATGA
GCTGATTTAACAAAAATTTAACGCGAATTTTAACAAAATATTAACGTTTACAATTTCTGGCGGCACGATG
GCATGAGATTATCAAAAAGGATCTTCACCTAGATCCTTTTAAATTAAAAATGAAGTTTTAAATCAATCTA
AAGTATATATGAGTAAACTTGGTCTGACAGTTACCAATGCTTAATCAGTGAGGCACCTATCTCAGCGATC
TGTCTATTTCGTTCATCCATAGTTGCCTGACTCCCCGTCGTGTAGATAACTACGATACGGGAGGGCTTAC
CATCTGGCCCCAGTGCTGCAATGATACCGCGAGACCCACGCTCACCGGCTCCAGATTTATCAGCAATAAA
CCAGCCAGCCGGAAGGGCCGAGCGCAGAAGTGGTCCTGCAACTTTATCCGCCTCCATCCAGTCTATTAAT
TGTTGCCGGGAAGCTAGAGTAAGTAGTTCGCCAGTTAATAGTTTGCGCAACGTTGTTGCCATTGCTACAG
GCATCGTGGTGTCACGCTCGTCGTTTGGTATGGCTTCATTCAGCTCCGGTTCCCAACGATCAAGGCGAGT
TACATGATCCCCCATGTTGTGCAAAAAAGCGGTTAGCTCCTTCGGTCCTCCGATCGTTGTCAGAAGTAAG
TTGGCCGCAGTGTTATCACTCATGGTTATGGCAGCACTGCATAATTCTCTTACTGTCATGCCATCCGTAA
GATGCTTTTCTGTGACTGGTGAGTACTCAACCAAGTCATTCTGAGAATAGTGTATGCGGCGACCGAGTTG
CTCTTGCCCGGCGTCAATACGGGATAATACCGCGCCACATAGCAGAACTTTAAAAGTGCTCATCATTGGA
AAACGTTCTTCGGGGCGAAAACTCTCAAGGATCTTACCGCTGTTGAGATCCAGTTCGATGTAACCCACTC
GTGCACCCAACTGATCTTCAGCATCTTTTACTTTCACCAGCGTTTCTGGGTGAGCAAAAACAGGAAGGCA
AAATGCCGCAAAAAAGGGAATAAGGGCGACACGGAAATGTTGAATACTCATACTCTTCCTTTTTCAATCA
TGATTGAAGCATTTATCAGGGTTATTGTCTCATGAGCGGATACATATTTGAATGTATTTAGAAAAATAAA
CAAATAGGTCATGACCAAAATCCCTTAACGTGAGTTTTCGTTCCACTGAGCGTCAGACCCCGTAGAAAAG
ATCAAAGGATCTTCTTGAGATCCTTTTTTTCTGCGCGTAATCTGCTGCTTGCAAACAAAAAAACCACCGC
TACCAGCGGTGGTTTGTTTGCCGGATCAAGAGCTACCAACTCTTTTTCCGAAGGTAACTGGCTTCAGCAG
AGCGCAGATACCAAATACTGTCCTTCTAGTGTAGCCGTAGTTAGGCCACCACTTCAAGAACTCTGTAGCA
CCGCCTACATACCTCGCTCTGCTAATCCTGTTACCAGTGGCTGCTGCCAGTGGCGATAAGTCGTGTCTTA
CCGGGTTGGACTCAAGACGATAGTTACCGGATAAGGCGCAGCGGTCGGGCTGAACGGGGGGTTCGTGCAC
ACAGCCCAGCTTGGAGCGAACGACCTACACCGAACTGAGATACCTACAGCGTGAGCTATGAGAAAGCGCC
ACGCTTCCCGAAGGGAGAAAGGCGGACAGGTATCCGGTAAGCGGCAGGGTCGGAACAGGAGAGCGCACGA
GGGAGCTTCCAGGGGGAAACGCCTGGTATCTTTATAGTCCTGTCGGGTTTCGCCACCTCTGACTTGAGCG
TCGATTTTTGTGATGCTCGTCAGGGGGGCGGAGCCTATGGAAAAACGCCAGCAACGCGGCCTTTTTACGG
TTCCTGGCCTTTTGCTGGCCTTTTGCTCACATGTTCTTTCCTGCGTTATCCCCTGATTCTGTGGATAACC
GTATTACCGCCTTTGAGTGAGCTGATACCGCTCGCCGCAGCCGAACGACCGAGCGCAGCGAGTCAGTGAG
CGAGGAAGCGGAAGAGCGCCTGATGCGGTATTTTCTCCTTACGCATCTGTGCGGTATTTCACACCGCATA
TATGGTGCACTCTCAGTACAATCTGCTCTGATGCCGCATAGTTAAGCCAGTATACACTCCGCTATCGCTA
CGTGACTGGGTCATGGCTGCGCCCCGACACCCGCCAACACCCGCTGACGCGCCCTGACGGGCTTGTCTGC
TCCCGGCATCCGCTTACAGACAAGCTGTGACCGTCTCCGGGAGCTGCATGTGTCAGAGGTTTTCACCGTC
ATCACCGAAACGCGCGAGGCAGCTGCGGTAAAGCTCATCAGCGTGGTCGTGAAGCGATTCACAGATGTCT
GCCTGTTCATCCGCGTCCAGCTCGTTGAGTTTCTCCAGAAGCGTTAATGTCTGGCTTCTGATAAAGCGGG
CCATGTTAAGGGCGGTTTTTTCCTGTTTGGTCACTGATGCCTCCGTGTAAGGGGGATTTCTGTTCATGGG
GGTAATGATACCGATGAAACGAGAGAGGATGCTCACGATACGGGTTACTGATGATGAACATGCCCGGTTA
CTGGAACGTTGTGAGGGTAAACAACTGGCGGTATGGATGCGGCGGGACCAGAGAAAAATCACTCAGGGTC
AATGCCAGCGCTTCGTTAATACAGATGTAGGTGTTCCACAGGGTAGCCAGCAGCATCCTGCGATGCAGAT
CCGGAACATAATGGTGCAGGGCGCTGACTTCCGCGTTTCCAGACTTTACGAAACACGGAAACCGAAGACC
ATTCATGTTGTTGCTCAGGTCGCAGACGTTTTGCAGCAGCAGTCGCTTCACGTTCGCTCGCGTATCGGTG
ATTCATTCTGCTAACCAGTAAGGCAACCCCGCCAGCCTAGCCGGGTCCTCAACGACAGGAGCACGATCAT
GCTAGTCATGCCCCGCGCCCACCGGAAGGAGCTGACTGGGTTGAAGGCTCTCAAGGGCATCGGTCGAGAT
CCCGGTGCCTAATGAGTGAGCTAACTTACATTAATTGCGTTGCGCTCACTGCCCGCTTTCCAGTCGGGAA
ACCTGTCGTGCCAGCTGCATTAATGAATCGGCCAACGCGCGGGGAGAGGCGGTTTGCGTATTGGGCGCCA
GGGTGGTTTTTCTTTTCACCAGTGAGACGGGCAACAGCTGATTGCCCTTCACCGCCTGGCCCTGAGAGAG
TTGCAGCAAGCGGTCCACGCTGGTTTGCCCCAGCAGGCGAAAATCCTGTTTGATGGTGGTTAACGGCGGG
ATATAACATGAGCTGTCTTCGGTATCGTCGTATCCCACTACCGAGATGTCCGCACCAACGCGCAGCCCGG
ACTCGGTAATGGCGCGCATTGCGCCCAGCGCCATCTGATCGTTGGCAACCAGCATCGCAGTGGGAACGAT
GCCCTCATTCAGCATTTGCATGGTTTGTTGAAAACCGGACATGGCACTCCAGTCGCCTTCCCGTTCCGCT
ATCGGCTGAATTTGATTGCGAGTGAGATATTTATGCCAGCCAGCCAGACGCAGACGCGCCGAGACAGAAC
TTAATGGGCCCGCTAACAGCGCGATTTGCTGGTGACCCAATGCGACCAGATGCTCCACGCCCAGTCGCGT
ACCGTCTTCATGGGAGAAAATAATACTGTTGATGGGTGTCTGGTCAGAGACATCAAGAAATAACGCCGGA
ACATTAGTGCAGGCAGCTTCCACAGCAATGGCATCCTGGTCATCCAGCGGATAGTTAATGATCAGCCCAC
TGACGCGTTGCGCGAGAAGATTGTGCACCGCCGCTTTACAGGCTTCGACGCCGCTTCGTTCTACCATCGA
CACCACCACGCTGGCACCCAGTTGATCGGCGCGAGATTTAATCGCCGCGACAATTTGCGACGGCGCGTGC
AGGGCCAGACTGGAGGTGGCAACGCCAATCAGCAACGACTGTTTGCCCGCCAGTTGTTGTGCCACGCGGT
TGGGAATGTAATTCAGCTCCGCCATCGCCGCTTCCACTTTTTCCCGCGTTTTCGCAGAAACGTGGCTGGC
CTGGTTCACCACGCGGGAAACGGTCTGATAAGAGACACCGGCATACTCTGCGACATCGTATAACGTTACT
GGTTTCACATTCACCACCCTGAATTGACTCTCTTCCGGGCGCTATCATGCCATACCGCGAAAGGTTTTGC
GCCATTCGATGGTGTCCGGGATCTCGACGCTCTCCCTTATGCGACTCCTGCATTAGGAAGCAGCCCAGTA
GTAGGTTGAGGCCGTTGAGCACCGCCGCCGCAAGGAATGGTGCATGCAAGGAGATGGCGCCCAACAGTCC
CCCGGCCACGGGGCCTGCCACCATACCCACGCCGAAACAAGCGCTCATGAGCCCGAAGTGGCGAGCCCGA
TCTTCCCCATCGGTGATGTCGGCGATATAGGCGCCAGCAACCGCACCTGTGGCGCCGGTGATGCCGGCCA
CGATGCGTCCGGCGTAGCCTAGGATCGAGATCGATCTCGATCCCGCGAAATTAATACGACTCACTACT
Features (pLannotate 1.2.2; 18 found; start..end, strand, type, name):
      3..27      +  protein_bind   lac operator: The lac repressor binds to the lac operator to inhibit transcription in E. coli. This inhibition can be relieved by adding lactose or isopropyl-β-D-thiogalactopyranoside (IPTG). lac repressor encoded by lacI
     42..64      +  RBS            RBS: efficient ribosome binding site from bacteriophage T7 gene 10 (Olins and Rangwala, 1989)
     72..779     +  CDS            mCherry: mCherry is a basic (constitutively fluorescent) red fluorescent protein published in 2004, derived from Discosoma sp.. It is reported to be a very rapidly-maturing monomer with low acid sensitivity.
    801..842     +  CDS            S-Tag (fragment): affinity and epitope tag derived from pancreatic ribonuclease A
    898..945     +  terminator     T7 terminator: transcription terminator for bacteriophage T7 RNA polymerase
    989..1444    +  rep_origin     f1 ori (sequence partly withheld): f1 bacteriophage origin of replication; arrow indicates direction of (+) strand synthesis
   1559..2419    -  CDS            AmpR: β-lactamase; bla; confers resistance to ampicillin, carbenicillin, and related antibiotics
   2420..2512    -  promoter       AmpR promoter: bla
   2593..3181    +  rep_origin     ori: high-copy-number ColE1/pMB1/pBR322/pUC origin of replication
   3367..3509    -  misc_feature   bom: basis of mobility region from pBR322
   3611..3802    -  CDS            rop: Rop protein, which maintains plasmids at low copy number; rop
   3819..4199    +  CDS            YPB1_ECOLX: Protein predicted: Swiss-Prot protein existence level 4. From Escherichia coli.
   4261..4325    -  CDS            TcR (fragment): tetracycline efflux protein; tet; confers resistance to tetracycline
   4340..4361    -  protein_bind   CAP binding site: CAP binding activates transcription in the presence of cAMP. E. coli catabolite activator protein
   4374..5456    -  CDS            lacI: lac repressor; lacI; The lac repressor binds to the lac operator to inhibit transcription in E. coli. This inhibition can be relieved by adding lactose or isopropyl-β-D-thiogalactopyranoside (IPTG).
   5457..5534    -  promoter       lacI promoter: lacI
   5542..5815    -  CDS            TcR (fragment): tetracycline efflux protein; tet; confers resistance to tetracycline
   5847..5864    +  intron         CMV intron (fragment): modified intron A from human cytomegalovirus (CMV)
