[The description below was written by a language model from this plasmid's Addgene catalogue record and pLannotate feature annotations shown in this document.]
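Description:
pETM6-4F2-mCherry is a bacterial expression reporter plasmid built on the pETM6 backbone, a pET-style vector for T7 RNA polymerase-driven expression in E. coli. It is selected with ampicillin through the β-lactamase gene and replicates from a ColE1/pMB1-type origin. The catalogue lists it as high copy, although the annotated sequence also contains the pBR322 bom region and the rop gene, which normally moderates copy number. An f1 origin is present as well, and short tetracycline-resistance fragments are non-functional remnants of the pBR322 lineage. An 18-nt hit labelled as a CMV intron fragment lies just upstream of the expression cassette, near the circular junction of the sequence. It is most likely a spurious match, perhaps overlapping the mutated promoter region.

The payload is an E. coli codon-optimised mCherry coding sequence driven by P4F2, a synthetic orthogonal variant of the hybrid T7-lac promoter that was generated by degenerate site-directed mutagenesis of the T7-lac promoter region. The feature table does not annotate the variant promoter itself. It does show a lac operator, the T7 gene 10 ribosome binding site, mCherry, a partial S-tag sequence downstream and the T7 terminator. A plasmid-borne lacI gene with its own promoter supplies lac repressor, so expression should be IPTG-responsive in hosts that provide T7 RNA polymerase.

According to the record and its associated publication title, the construct belongs to a set of promoter variants designed to be individually repressible by CRISPR/dCas9. Red fluorescence here reports the strength and orthogonal repression of promoter 4F2, in support of tuneable control of metabolic pathway fluxes in E. coli.
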