Addgene plasmid #73421: pETM6-4F2-mCherry
Purpose: Reporter plasmid encoding mCherry, codon optimized for E. coli, transcriptionally driven by orthogonal T7-lac promoter variant 4F2.
Depositing lab: Mattheos Koffas. Depositing organization: Rensselaer Polytechnic Institute. Publication: Rapid generation of CRISPR/dCas9-regulated, orthogonally repressible hybrid T7-lac promoters for modular, tuneable control of metabolic pathway fluxes in Escherichia coli. Cress BF, Jones JA, Kim DC, Leitz QD, Englaender JA, Collins SM, Linhardt RJ, Koffas MA. Nucleic Acids Res. 2016 Apr 13. pii: gkw231. 10.1093/nar/gkw231 PubMed 27079979.
Backbone
  Vector backbone: pETM6
  Backbone manufacturer: Koffas Lab, Addgene Plasmid #49795
  Backbone size w/o insert (bp): 5147
  Vector type: Bacterial Expression, CRISPR, Synthetic Biology
Growth in bacteria
  Bacterial resistance: Ampicillin, 100 μg/mL
  Growth temperature: 37°C
  Growth strain: DH5alpha
  Copy number: High Copy
Gene/Insert
  Gene/Insert name: Promoter 4F2 (orthogonal T7-lac variant)
  Species: Synthetic
  Promoter: P4F2 (orthogonal T7-lac variant)
  Cloning method: Unknown
  Sequencing primers: 5′ pBRrevBam; 3′ T7 terminal
Terms and licenses: Academic/Nonprofit Terms; Industry Terms: Not Available to Industry
Depositor comments: Constructed using degenerate site directed mutagenesis of T7-lac promoter region. Also encodes mCherry reporter.
How to cite: pETM6-4F2-mCherry was a gift from Mattheos Koffas (Addgene plasmid # 73421 ; http://n2t.net/addgene:73421 ; RRID:Addgene_73421)
