>Addgene plasmid #73421 | pETM6-4F2-mCherry | addgene partial sequence | sequence record 139089 | pBRrevBam 5'-GGTGATGTCGGCGATATAGG-3'
CGATGCGTCCGGCGTAGCCTAGGATCGAGATCGATCTCGATCCCGCGAAATTAATACGACTCACTACTTA
GGAATTGTGAGCGGATAACAATTCCCCTCTAGAAATAATTTTGTTTAACTTTAAGAAGGAGATATACATA
TGGTTTCAAAAGGCGAAGAAGACAACATGGCGATTATCAAGGAATTTATGCGTTTCAAGGTCCACATGGA
AGGCAGCGTCAATGGTCACGAATTTGAAATTGAAGGCGAAGGTGAAGGCCGTCCGTATGAAGGCACCCAG
ACGGCAAAACTGAAGGTCACCAAAGGCGGTCCGCTGCCGTTTGCTTGGGATATTCTGTCACCGCAATTCA
TGTATGGTTCGAAAGCGTACGTTAAGCATCCGGCCGATATCCCGGACTATCTGAAACTGTCCTTTCCGGA
AGGCTTCAAATGGGAACGTGTTATGAACTTCGAAGATGGCGGTGTGGTTACCGTCACGCAGGATAGCTCT
CTGCAAGACGGTGAATTTATTTATAAAGTGAAGCTGCGCGGCACCAATTTCCCGAGCGATGGTCCGGTTA
TGCAGAAAAAGACGATGGGCTGGGAAGCGAGTTCCGAACGTATGTACCCGGAAGACGGTGCCCTGAAAGG
CGAAATCAAGCAGCGCCTGAAACTGAAGGATGGCGGTCACTATGACGCAGAAGTGAAAACCACGTACAAG
GCTAAAAAGCCGGTCCAACTGCCGGGTGCATACAACGTGAACATCAAGCTGGATATCACCAGCCATAACG
AAGACTATACGATCGTTGAACAGTACGAACGTGCAGAAGGCCGCCACTCTACCGGCGGTATGGATGAACT
GTACAA
