>Addgene plasmid #73421 | pETM6-4F2-mCherry | addgene partial sequence | sequence record 139181 | T7term 5'-GCTAGTTATTGCTCAGCGG-3'
AGTCCATGTGCTGGCGTTCAAATTTCGCAGCAGCGGTTTCTTTACCAGACTCGAGGGTACCTTATTTGTA
CAGTTCATCCATACCGCCGGTAGAGTGGCGGCCTTCTGCACGTTCGTACTGTTCAACGATCGTATAGTCT
TCGTTATGGCTGGTGATATCCAGCTTGATGTTCACGTTGTATGCACCCGGCAGTTGGACCGGCTTTTTAG
CCTTGTACGTGGTTTTCACTTCTGCGTCATAGTGACCGCCATCCTTCAGTTTCAGGCGCTGCTTGATTTC
GCCTTTCAGGGCACCGTCTTCCGGGTACATACGTTCGGAACTCGCTTCCCAGCCCATCGTCTTTTTCTGC
ATAACCGGACCATCGCTCGGGAAATTGGTGCCGCGCAGCTTCACTTTATAAATAAATTCACCGTCTTGCA
GAGAGCTATCCTGCGTGACGGTAACCACACCGCCATCTTCGAAGTTCATAACACGTTCCCATTTGAAGCC
TTCCGGAAAGGACAGTTTCAGATAGTCCGGGATATCGGCCGGATGCTTAACGTACGCTTTCGAACCATAC
ATGAATTGCGGTGACAGAATATCCCAAGCAAACGGCAGCGGACCGCCTTTGGTGACCTTCAGTTTTGCCG
TCTGGGTGCCTTCATACGGACGGCCTTCACCTTCGCCTTCAATTTCAAATTCGTGACCATTGACGCTGCC
TTCCATGTGGACCTTGAAACGCATAA
